>Addgene plasmid #122167 | p7xEGFP-N1 | addgene full sequence | sequence record 236335 | Addgene NGS Result
CGTTACATAACTTACGGTAAATGGCCCGCCTGGCTGACCGCCCAACGACCCCCGCCCATTGACGTCAATA
ATGACGTATGTTCCCATAGTAACGCCAATAGGGACTTTCCATTGACGTCAATGGGTGGAGTATTTACGGT
AAACTGCCCACTTGGCAGTACATCAAGTGTATCATATGCCAAGTACGCCCCCTATTGACGTCAATGACGG
TAAATGGCCCGCCTGGCATTATGCCCAGTACATGACCTTATGGGACTTTCCTACTTGGCAGTACATCTAC
GTATTAGTCATCGCTATTACCATGGTGATGCGGTTTTGGCAGTACATCAATGGGCGTGGATAGCGGTTTG
ACTCACGGGGATTTCCAAGTCTCCACCCCATTGACGTCAATGGGAGTTTGTTTTGGCACCAAAATCAACG
GGACTTTCCAAAATGTCGTAACAACTCCGCCCCATTGACGCAAATGGGCGGTAGGCGTGTACGGTGGGAG
GTCTATATAAGCAGAGCTGGTTTAGTGAACCGTCAGATCCGCTAGCGCTACCGGACTCAGATCTCGAGCT
CAAGCTTGAAATCGAATTCCCGCGGGCCCGGGATCCACCGGTCGCCACCATGGTGAGCAAGGGCGAGGAG
CTGTTCACCGGGGTGGTGCCCATCCTGGTCGAGCTGGACGGCGACGTAAACGGCCACAAGTTCAGCGTGT
CCGGCGAGGGCGAGGGCGATGCCACCTACGGCAAGCTGACCCTGAAGTTCATCTGCACCACCGGCAAGCT
GCCCGTGCCCTGGCCCACCCTCGTGACCACCCTGACCTACGGCGTGCAGTGCTTCAGCCGCTACCCCGAC
CACATGAAGCAGCACGACTTCTTCAAGTCCGCCATGCCCGAAGGCTACGTCCAGGAGCGCACCATCTTCT
TCAAGGACGACGGCAACTACAAGACCCGCGCCGAGGTGAAGTTCGAGGGCGACACCCTGGTGAACCGCAT
CGAGCTGAAGGGCATCGACTTCAAGGAGGACGGCAACATCCTGGGGCACAAGCTGGAGTACAACTACAAC
AGCCACAACGTCTATATCATGGCCGACAAGCAGAAGAACGGCATCAAGGTGAACTTCAAGATCCGCCACA
ACATCGAGGACGGCAGCGTGCAGCTCGCCGACCACTACCAGCAGAACACCCCCATCGGCGACGGCCCCGT
GCTGCTGCCCGACAACCACTACCTGAGCACCCAGTCCGCCCTGAGCAAAGACCCCAACGAGAAGCGCGAT
CACATGGTCCTGCTGGAGTTCGTGACCGCCGCCGGGATCACTCTCGGCATGGACGAGCTGTACAAGGGTC
CGGTCGCCACCATGGTGAGCAAGGGCGAGGAGCTGTTCACCGGGGTGGTGCCCATCCTGGTCGAGCTGGA
CGGCGACGTAAACGGCCACAAGTTCAGCGTGTCCGGCGAGGGCGAGGGCGATGCCACCTACGGCAAGCTG
ACCCTGAAGTTCATCTGCACCACCGGCAAGCTGCCCGTGCCCTGGCCCACCCTCGTGACCACCCTGACCT
ACGGCGTGCAGTGCTTCAGCCGCTACCCCGACCACATGAAGCAGCACGACTTCTTCAAGTCCGCCATGCC
CGAAGGCTACGTCCAGGAGCGCACCATCTTCTTCAAGGACGACGGCAACTACAAGACCCGCGCCGAGGTG
AAGTTCGAGGGCGACACCCTGGTGAACCGCATCGAGCTGAAGGGCATCGACTTCAAGGAGGACGGCAACA
TCCTGGGGCACAAGCTGGAGTACAACTACAACAGCCACAACGTCTATATCATGGCCGACAAGCAGAAGAA
CGGCATCAAGGTGAACTTCAAGATCCGCCACAACATCGAGGACGGCAGCGTGCAGCTCGCCGACCACTAC
CAGCAGAACACCCCCATCGGCGACGGCCCCGTGCTGCTGCCCGACAACCACTACCTGAGCACCCAGTCCG
CCCTGAGCAAAGACCCCAACGAGAAGCGCGATCACATGGTCCTGCTGGAGTTCGTGACCGCCGCCGGGAT
CACTCTCGGCATGGACGAGCTGTATAAGGGTCCGGTCGCCACCATGGTGAGCAAGGGCGAGGAGCTGTTC
ACCGGGGTGGTGCCCATCCTGGTCGAGCTGGACGGCGACGTAAACGGCCACAAGTTCAGCGTGTCCGGCG
AGGGCGAGGGCGATGCCACCTACGGCAAGCTGACCCTGAAGTTCATCTGCACCACCGGCAAGCTGCCCGT
GCCCTGGCCCACCCTCGTGACCACCCTGACCTACGGCGTGCAGTGCTTCAGCCGCTACCCCGACCACATG
AAGCAGCACGACTTCTTCAAGTCCGCCATGCCCGAAGGCTACGTCCAGGAGCGCACCATCTTCTTCAAGG
ACGACGGCAACTACAAGACCCGCGCCGAGGTGAAGTTCGAGGGCGACACCCTGGTGAACCGCATCGAGCT
GAAGGGCATCGACTTCAAGGAGGACGGCAACATCCTGGGGCACAAGCTGGAGTACAACTACAACAGCCAC
AACGTCTATATCATGGCCGACAAGCAGAAGAACGGCATCAAGGTGAACTTCAAGATCCGCCACAACATCG
AGGACGGCAGCGTGCAGCTCGCCGACCACTACCAGCAGAACACCCCCATCGGCGACGGCCCCGTGCTGCT
GCCCGACAACCACTACCTGAGCACCCAGTCCGCCCTGAGCAAAGACCCCAACGAGAAGCGCGATCACATG
GTCCTGCTGGAGTTCGTGACCGCCGCCGGGATCACTCTCGGCATGGACGAGCTGTATAAGGGTCCGGTCG
CCACCATGGTGAGCAAGGGCGAGGAGCTGTTCACCGGGGTGGTGCCCATCCTGGTCGAGCTGGACGGCGA
CGTAAACGGCCACAAGTTCAGCGTGTCCGGCGAGGGCGAGGGCGATGCCACCTACGGCAAGCTGACCCTG
AAGTTCATCTGCACCACCGGCAAGCTGCCCGTGCCCTGGCCCACCCTCGTGACCACCCTGACCTACGGCG
TGCAGTGCTTCAGCCGCTACCCCGACCACATGAAGCAGCACGACTTCTTCAAGTCCGCCATGCCCGAAGG
CTACGTCCAGGAGCGCACCATCTTCTTCAAGGACGACGGCAACTACAAGACCCGCGCCGAGGTGAAGTTC
GAGGGCGACACCCTGGTGAACCGCATCGAGCTGAAGGGCATCGACTTCAAGGAGGACGGCAACATCCTGG
GGCACAAGCTGGAGTACAACTACAACAGCCACAACGTCTATATCATGGCCGACAAGCAGAAGAACGGCAT
CAAGGTGAACTTCAAGATCCGCCACAACATCGAGGACGGCAGCGTGCAGCTCGCCGACCACTACCAGCAG
AACACCCCCATCGGCGACGGCCCCGTGCTGCTGCCCGACAACCACTACCTGAGCACCCAGTCCGCCCTGA
GCAAAGACCCCAACGAGAAGCGCGATCACATGGTCCTGCTGGAGTTCGTGACCGCCGCCGGGATCACTCT
CGGCATGGACGAGCTGTACAAGGGTCCGGTCGCCACCATGGTGAGCAAGGGCGAGGAGCTGTTCACCGGG
GTGGTGCCCATCCTGGTCGAGCTGGACGGCGACGTAAACGGCCACAAGTTCAGCGTGTCCGGCGAGGGCG
AGGGCGATGCCACCTACGGCAAGCTGACCCTGAAGTTCATCTGCACCACCGGCAAGCTGCCCGTGCCCTG
GCCCACCCTCGTGACCACCCTGACCTACGGCGTGCAGTGCTTCAGCCGCTACCCCGACCACATGAAGCAG
CACGACTTCTTCAAGTCCGCCATGCCCGAAGGCTACGTCCAGGAGCGCACCATCTTCTTCAAGGACGACG
GCAACTACAAGACCCGCGCCGAGGTGAAGTTCGAGGGCGACACCCTGGTGAACCGCATCGAGCTGAAGGG
CATCGACTTCAAGGAGGACGGCAACATCCTGGGGCACAAGCTGGAGTACAACTACAACAGCCACAACGTC
TATATCATGGCCGACAAGCAGAAGAACGGCATCAAGGTGAACTTCAAGATCCGCCACAACATCGAGGACG
GCAGCGTGCAGCTCGCCGACCACTACCAGCAGAACACCCCCATCGGCGACGGCCCCGTGCTGCTGCCCGA
CAACCACTACCTGAGCACCCAGTCCGCCCTGAGCAAAGACCCCAACGAGAAGCGCGATCACATGGTCCTG
CTGGAGTTCGTGACCGCCGCCGGGATCACTCTCGGCATGGACGAGCTGTACAAGGGTCCGGTCGCCACCA
TGGTGAGCAAGGGCGAGGAGCTGTTCACCGGGGTGGTGCCCATCCTGGTCGAGCTGGACGGCGACGTAAA
CGGCCACAAGTTCAGCGTGTCCGGCGAGGGCGAGGGCGATGCCACCTACGGCAAGCTGACCCTGAAGTTC
ATCTGCACCACCGGCAAGCTGCCCGTGCCCTGGCCCACCCTCGTGACCACCCTGACCTACGGCGTGCAGT
GCTTCAGCCGCTACCCCGACCACATGAAGCAGCACGACTTCTTCAAGTCCGCCATGCCCGAAGGCTACGT
CCAGGAGCGCACCATCTTCTTCAAGGACGACGGCAACTACAAGACCCGCGCCGAGGTGAAGTTCGAGGGC
GACACCCTGGTGAACCGCATCGAGCTGAAGGGCATCGACTTCAAGGAGGACGGCAACATCCTGGGGCACA
AGCTGGAGTACAACTACAACAGCCACAACGTCTATATCATGGCCGACAAGCAGAAGAACGGCATCAAGGT
GAACTTCAAGATCCGCCACAACATCGAGGACGGCAGCGTGCAGCTCGCCGACCACTACCAGCAGAACACC
CCCATCGGCGACGGCCCCGTGCTGCTGCCCGACAACCACTACCTGAGCACCCAGTCCGCCCTGAGCAAAG
ACCCCAACGAGAAGCGCGATCACATGGTCCTGCTGGAGTTCGTGACCGCCGCCGGGATCACTCTCGGCAT
GGACGAGCTGTATAAGGGTCCGGTCGCCACCATGGTGAGCAAGGGCGAGGAGCTGTTCACCGGGGTGGTG
CCCATCCTGGTCGAGCTGGACGGCGACGTAAACGGCCACAAGTTCAGCGTGTCCGGCGAGGGCGAGGGCG
ATGCCACCTACGGCAAGCTGACCCTGAAGTTCATCTGCACCACCGGCAAGCTGCCCGTGCCCTGGCCCAC
CCTCGTGACCACCCTGACCTACGGCGTGCAGTGCTTCAGCCGCTACCCCGACCACATGAAGCAGCACGAC
TTCTTCAAGTCCGCCATGCCCGAAGGCTACGTCCAGGAGCGCACCATCTTCTTCAAGGACGACGGCAACT
ACAAGACCCGCGCCGAGGTGAAGTTCGAGGGCGACACCCTGGTGAACCGCATCGAGCTGAAGGGCATCGA
CTTCAAGGAGGACGGCAACATCCTGGGGCACAAGCTGGAGTACAACTACAACAGCCACAACGTCTATATC
ATGGCCGACAAGCAGAAGAACGGCATCAAGGTGAACTTCAAGATCCGCCACAACATCGAGGACGGCAGCG
TGCAGCTCGCCGACCACTACCAGCAGAACACCCCCATCGGCGACGGCCCCGTGCTGCTGCCCGACAACCA
CTACCTGAGCACCCAGTCCGCCCTGAGCAAAGACCCCAACGAGAAGCGCGATCACATGGTCCTGCTGGAG
TTCGTGACCGCCGCCGGGATCACTCTCGGCATGGACGAGCTGTACAAGTAAAGCGGCCGCGACTCTAGAT
CATAATCAGCCATACCACATTTGTAGAGGTTTTACTTGCTTTAAAAAACCTCCCACACCTCCCCCTGAAC
CTGAAACATAAAATGAATGCAATTGTTGTTGTTAACTTGTTTATTGCAGCTTATAATGGTTACAAATAAA
GCAATAGCATCACAAATTTCACAAATAAAGCATTTTTTTCACTGCATTCTAGTTGTGGTTTGTCCAAACT
CATCAATGTATCTTAAGGCGTAAATTGTAAGCGTTAATATTTTGTTAAAATTCGCGTTAAATTTTTGTTA
AATCAGCTCATTTTTTAACCAATAGGCCGAAATCGGCAAAATCCCTTATAAATCAAAAGAATAGACCGAG
ATAGGGT
[37 nt withheld, positions 6098-6134]
AAAGAACGTGGACTCCAACGTCAAAGG
[49 nt withheld, positions 6162-6210]
T
[91 nt withheld, positions 6212-6302]
G
[124 nt withheld, positions 6304-6427]
CAGGTGGCACTTTTCGGGGAAATGTGCGCGGAACCCCTATTTGTTTATTTTTCTAAATACATTCAAATAT
GTATCCGCTCATGAGACAATAACCCTGATAAATGCTTCAATAATATTGAAAAAGGAAGAGTCCTGAGGCG
GAAAGAACCAGCTGTGGAATGTGTGTCAGTTAGGGTGTGGAAAGTCCCCAGGCTCCCCAGCAGGCAGAAG
TATGCAAAGCATGCATCTCAATTAGTCAGCAACCAGGTGTGGAAAGTCCCCAGGCTCCCCAGCAGGCAGA
AGTATGCAAAGCATGCATCTCAATTAGTCAGCAACCATAGTCCCGCCCCTAACTCCGCCCATCCCGCCCC
TAACTCCGCCCAGTTCCGCCCATTCTCCGCCCCATGGCTGACTAATTTTTTTTATTTATGCAGAGGCCGA
GGCCGCCTCGGCCTCTGAGCTATTCCAGAAGTAGTGAGGAGGCTTTTTTGGAGGCCTAGGCTTTTGCAAA
GATCGATCAAGAGACAGGATGAGGATCGTTTCGCATGATTGAACAAGATGGATTGCACGCAGGTTCTCCG
GCCGCTTGGGTGGAGAGGCTATTCGGCTATGACTGGGCACAACAGACAATCGGCTGCTCTGATGCCGCCG
TGTTCCGGCTGTCAGCGCAGGGGCGCCCGGTTCTTTTTGTCAAGACCAACCTGTCCGGTGCCCTGAATGA
ACTGCAAGACGAGGCAGCGCGGCTATCGTGGCTGGCCACGACGGGCGTTCCTTGCGCAGCTGTGCTCGAC
GTTGTCACTGAAGCGGGAAGGGACTGGCTGCTATTGGGCGAAGTGCCGGGGCAGGATCTCCTGTCATCTC
ACCTTGCTCCTGCCGAGAAAGTATCCATCATGGCTGATGCAATGCGGCGGCTGCATACGCTTGATCCGGC
TACCTGCCCATTCGACCACCAAGCGAAACATCGCATCGAGCGAGCACGTACTCGGATGGAAGCCGGTCTT
GTCGATCAGGATGATCTGGACGAAGAGCATCAGGGGCTCGCGCCAGCCGAACTGTTCGCCAGGCTCAAGG
CGAGCATGCCCGACGGCGAGGATCTCGTCGTGACCCATGGCGATGCCTGCTTGCCGAATATCATGGTGGA
AAATGGCCGCTTTTCTGGATTCATCGACTGTGGCCGGCTGGGTGTGGCGGACCGCTATCAGGACATAGCG
TTGGCTACCCGTGATATTGCTGAAGAGCTTGGCGGCGAATGGGCTGACCGCTTCCTCGTGCTTTACGGTA
TCGCCGCTCCCGATTCGCAGCGCATCGCCTTCTATCGCCTTCTTGACGAGTTCTTCTGAGCGGGACTCTG
GGGTTCGAAATGACCGACCAAGCGACGCCCAACCTGCCATCACGAGATTTCGATTCCACCGCCGCCTTCT
ATGAAAGGTTGGGCTTCGGAATCGTTTTCCGGGACGCCGGCTGGATGATCCTCCAGCGCGGGGATCTCAT
GCTGGAGTTCTTCGCCCACCCTAGGGGGAGGCTAACTGAAACACGGAAGGAGACAATACCGGAAGGAACC
CGCGCTATGACGGCAATAAAAAGACAGAATAAAACGCACGGTGTTGGGTCGTTTGTTCATAAACGCGGGG
TTCGGTCCCAGGGCTGGCACTCTGTCGATACCCCACCGAGACCCCATTGGGGCCAATACGCCCGCGTTTC
TTCCTTTTCCCCACCCCACCCCCCAAGTTCGGGTGAAGGCCCAGGGCTCGCAGCCAACGTCGGGGCGGCA
GGCCCTGCCATAGCCTCAGGTTACTCATATATACTTTAGATTGATTTAAAACTTCATTTTTAATTTAAAA
GGATCTAGGTGAAGATCCTTTTTGATAATCTCATGACCAAAATCCCTTAACGTGAGTTTTCGTTCCACTG
AGCGTCAGACCCCGTAGAAAAGATCAAAGGATCTTCTTGAGATCCTTTTTTTCTGCGCGTAATCTGCTGC
TTGCAAACAAAAAAACCACCGCTACCAGCGGTGGTTTGTTTGCCGGATCAAGAGCTACCAACTCTTTTTC
CGAAGGTAACTGGCTTCAGCAGAGCGCAGATACCAAATACTGTTCTTCTAGTGTAGCCGTAGTTAGGCCA
CCACTTCAAGAACTCTGTAGCACCGCCTACATACCTCGCTCTGCTAATCCTGTTACCAGTGGCTGCTGCC
AGTGGCGATAAGTCGTGTCTTACCGGGTTGGACTCAAGACGATAGTTACCGGATAAGGCGCAGCGGTCGG
GCTGAACGGGGGGTTCGTGCACACAGCCCAGCTTGGAGCGAACGACCTACACCGAACTGAGATACCTACA
GCGTGAGCTATGAGAAAGCGCCACGCTTCCCGAAGGGAGAAAGGCGGACAGGTATCCGGTAAGCGGCAGG
GTCGGAACAGGAGAGCGCACGAGGGAGCTTCCAGGGGGAAACGCCTGGTATCTTTATAGTCCTGTCGGGT
TTCGCCACCTCTGACTTGAGCGTCGATTTTTGTGATGCTCGTCAGGGGGGCGGAGCCTATGGAAAAACGC
CAGCAACGCGGCCTTTTTACGGTTCCTGGCCTTTTGCTGGCCTTTTGCTCACATGTTCTTTCCTGCGTTA
TCCCCTGATTCTGTGGATAACCGTATTACCGCCATGCATTAGTTATTAATAGTAATCAATTACGGGGTCA
TTAGTTCATAGCCCATATATGGAGTTCCG
Features (pLannotate 1.2.2; 22 found; start..end, strand, type, name):
      1..304     +  enhancer       CMV enhancer: human cytomegalovirus immediate early enhancer
    305..508     +  promoter       CMV promoter: human cytomegalovirus (CMV) immediate early promoter
    531..567     +  misc_feature   MCS (fragment): multiple cloning site
    580..596     +  misc_feature   MCS (fragment): multiple cloning site
    610..1326    +  CDS            EGFP: EGFP is a basic (constitutively fluorescent) green fluorescent protein published in 1996, derived from Aequorea victoria. It is reported to be a rapidly-maturing weak dimer with moderate acid sensitivity.
   1342..2058    +  CDS            EGFP: EGFP is a basic (constitutively fluorescent) green fluorescent protein published in 1996, derived from Aequorea victoria. It is reported to be a rapidly-maturing weak dimer with moderate acid sensitivity.
   2074..2790    +  CDS            EGFP: EGFP is a basic (constitutively fluorescent) green fluorescent protein published in 1996, derived from Aequorea victoria. It is reported to be a rapidly-maturing weak dimer with moderate acid sensitivity.
   2806..3522    +  CDS            EGFP: EGFP is a basic (constitutively fluorescent) green fluorescent protein published in 1996, derived from Aequorea victoria. It is reported to be a rapidly-maturing weak dimer with moderate acid sensitivity.
   3538..4254    +  CDS            EGFP: EGFP is a basic (constitutively fluorescent) green fluorescent protein published in 1996, derived from Aequorea victoria. It is reported to be a rapidly-maturing weak dimer with moderate acid sensitivity.
   4270..4986    +  CDS            EGFP: EGFP is a basic (constitutively fluorescent) green fluorescent protein published in 1996, derived from Aequorea victoria. It is reported to be a rapidly-maturing weak dimer with moderate acid sensitivity.
   5002..5721    +  CDS            EGFP: the original enhanced GFP (Yang et al., 1996) mammalian codon-optimized
   5738..5821    +  CDS            large T antigen (fragment): large T antigen from SV40 (simian virus 40)
   5844..5965    +  polyA_signal   SV40 poly(A) signal: SV40 polyadenylation signal
   5999..6427    -  rep_origin     f1 ori (sequence partly withheld): f1 bacteriophage origin of replication; arrow indicates direction of (+) strand synthesis
   6454..6558    +  promoter       AmpR promoter: bla
   6560..6917    +  promoter       SV40 promoter: SV40 enhancer and early promoter
   6952..7746    +  CDS            NeoR/KanR: aminoglycoside phosphotransferase from Tn5; aph(3')-II (or nptII); confers resistance to neomycin, kanamycin, and G418 (Geneticin®)
   7767..7919    +  CDS            ble (fragment): BLE_KLEPN - Experimental evidence at protein level: Swiss-Prot protein existence level 1. Binding protein with a strong affinity to the bleomycin family of antibiotics. Binds to CL990; an antimitotic-antibiotic compound. From Klebsiella pneumoniae.
   7978..8025    +  polyA_signal   HSV TK poly(A) signal: herpes simplex virus thymidine kinase polyadenylation signal (Cole and Stacy, 1985)
   8116..8132    -  polyA_signal   bGH poly(A) signal (fragment): bovine growth hormone polyadenylation signal
   8354..8942    +  rep_origin     ori: high-copy-number ColE1/pMB1/pBR322/pUC origin of replication
   9057..9116    +  enhancer       CMV enhancer (fragment): human cytomegalovirus immediate early enhancer
