[The description below was written by a language model from this plasmid's Addgene catalogue record and pLannotate feature annotations shown in this document.]
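Description:
p7xEGFP-N1 is a mammalian expression plasmid of about 9.1 kb, built on the pEGFP-N1 backbone, that encodes a concatemer of seven EGFP units. The human cytomegalovirus immediate early enhancer and promoter drive transcription. A short multiple cloning site follows, and the depositor notes that it differs from the one in the monomeric pEGFP-N1 parent. Downstream are seven tandem EGFP coding segments in the same orientation, separated by short spacers of about 15 nt, and the unit ends at an SV40 polyadenylation signal. The small "large T antigen" fragment annotated between the last EGFP and the poly(A) signal is most likely a sequence match within the SV40-derived 3′ region, not a designed payload. According to the record, the insert was introduced by restriction cloning, with the 5′ BspEI site destroyed and the 3′ NotI site retained.

The plasmid replicates in E. coli from a high-copy ColE1/pUC-type origin and also carries an f1 origin. One NeoR/KanR (aminoglycoside phosphotransferase) gene provides selection in both hosts. A bacterial bla promoter expresses it for kanamycin resistance, and the SV40 enhancer/early promoter expresses it for G418 selection in mammalian cells, with an HSV TK poly(A) signal terminating the cassette. The annotated ble and bGH poly(A) fragments are short partial matches.

The stated purpose is expression of 7xEGFP. The associated publication describes a set of EGFP concatemers for quantitatively determining nuclear localization signal strength. The upstream cloning site allows candidate sequences to be fused N-terminally to this large fluorescent cargo, whose size would be expected to limit passive entry into the nucleus.
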