Addgene plasmid #122167: p7xEGFP-N1
Purpose: Expression of 7xEGFP
Depositing lab: Georg Mayr. Depositing organization: Universitaetsklinikum Hamburg-Eppendorf. Publication: A set of enhanced green fluorescent protein concatemers for quantitative determination of nuclear localization signal strength. Bohm J, Thavaraja R, Giehler S, Nalaskowski MM. Anal Biochem. 2017 Sep 15;533:48-55. doi: 10.1016/j.ab.2017.06.015. Epub 2017 Jun 30. PubMed 28669708.
Backbone
  Vector backbone: pEGFP-N1
  Vector type: Mammalian Expression
  Selectable markers: Neomycin (select with G418)
Growth in bacteria
  Bacterial resistance: Kanamycin, 50 μg/mL
  Growth temperature: 37°C
  Growth strain: DH5alpha
  Copy number: High Copy
Gene/Insert
  Gene/Insert name: 7xEGFP
  Promoter: CMV
  Cloning method: Restriction Enzyme; 5′ cloning site BspEI (destroyed during cloning); 3′ cloning site NotI (not destroyed)
  Sequencing primers: 5′ AGCTGGTTTAGTGAACCGTCA
Terms and licenses: Academic/Nonprofit Terms; Industry Terms: Not Available to Industry
Depositor comments: Please note: The MCS of multimeric EGFP vectors differs from the MCS of the monomeric EGFP vector (pEGFP-N1): G CTA GCG CTA CCG GAC TCA GAT CTC GAG CTC AAG CTT GAA ATC GAA TTC CCG CGG GCC CGG GAT CCA CCG GTC GCC ACC ATG GTG
How to cite: p7xEGFP-N1 was a gift from Georg Mayr (Addgene plasmid # 122167 ; http://n2t.net/addgene:122167 ; RRID:Addgene_122167)
